>Addgene plasmid #204020 | pUCmini-NFKB2-PGK-EGFP | addgene full sequence | sequence record 420417 | Addgene NGS Result
CCAATGATGCGGCCGCCCTGGTGATCGTGGAACAGCCTAAGCAGGTGAGTGAGCAAAAGGGAGGGTGTGG
AATGGCTTCAGCTTTGGGGACAAATGGGGTAGTGGTAGCTGGCTGGCCATGGAGGAGCCATTGCCGAAGG
AGGCCACAGGGGATTGGATGGTCACTGCTGCTGATCAGAGTGCTGTAGTTTGGTTCAGGGCTACTACCAG
GCACTGCGGTCACTGCTGGCCTGGGTGGTCTTCCCTGATCACAATGCTACTATGCCCTTGGACCTTCAGA
GAGGCTTCCGATTTCGATATGGCTGTGAAGGCCCCTCCCATGGAGGACTGCCCGGTGCCTCCAGTGAGAA
GGGCCGAAAGACCTATCCCACTGTCAAGGTGAGCCAGGATGGTGCTGGAGGGTGGGCTAAGTGGACAGCA
TGCCCAAGGCCCTGACTGACAGTCCCTGCCTCTCGTAGATGCGGTGGGCTGAATTCCCACGGGGTTGGGG
TTGCGCCTTTTCCAAGGCAGCCCTGGGTTTGCGCAGGGACGCGGCTGCTCTGGGCGTGGTTCCGGGAAAC
GCAGCGGCGCCGACCCTGGGTCTCGCACATTCTTCACGTCCGTTCGCAGCGTCACCCGGATCTTCGCCGC
TACCCTTGTGGGCCCCCCGGCGACGCTTCCTGCTCCGCCCCTAAGTCGGGAAGGTTCCTTGCGGTTCGCG
GCGTGCCGGACGTGACAAACGGAAGCCGCACGTCTCACTAGTACCCTCGCAGACGGACAGCGCCAGGGAG
CAATGGCAGCGCGCCGACCGCGATGGGCTGTGGCCAATAGCGGCTGCTCAGCGGGGCGCGCCGAGAGCAG
CGGCCGGGAAGGGGCGGTGCGGGAGGCGGGGTGTGGGGCGGTAGTGTGGGCCCTGTTCCTGCCCGCGCGG
TGTTCCGCATTCTGCAAGCCTCCGGAGCGCACGTCGGCAGTCGGCTCCCTCGTTGACCGAATCACCGACC
TCTCTCCCCAGGGGGATCCACCGGTCGCCACCATGGTGAGCAAGGGCGAGGAGCTGTTCACCGGGGTGGT
GCCCATCCTGGTCGAGCTGGACGGCGACGTAAACGGCCACAAGTTCAGCGTGTCCGGCGAGGGCGAGGGC
GATGCCACCTACGGCAAGCTGACCCTGAAGTTCATCTGCACCACCGGCAAGCTGCCCGTGCCCTGGCCCA
CCCTCGTGACCACCCTGACCTACGGCGTGCAGTGCTTCAGCCGCTACCCCGACCACATGAAGCAGCACGA
CTTCTTCAAGTCCGCCATGCCCGAAGGCTACGTCCAGGAGCGCACCATCTTCTTCAAGGACGACGGCAAC
TACAAGACCCGCGCCGAGGTGAAGTTCGAGGGCGACACCCTGGTGAACCGCATCGAGCTGAAGGGCATCG
ACTTCAAGGAGGACGGCAACATCCTGGGGCACAAGCTGGAGTACAACTACAACAGCCACAACGTCTATAT
CATGGCCGACAAGCAGAAGAACGGCATCAAGGTGAACTTCAAGATCCGCCACAACATCGAGGACGGCAGC
GTGCAGCTCGCCGACCACTACCAGCAGAACACCCCCATCGGCGACGGCCCCGTGCTGCTGCCCGACAACC
ACTACCTGAGCACCCAGTCCGCCCTGAGCAAAGACCCCAACGAGAAGCGCGATCACATGGTCCTGCTGGA
GTTCGTGACCGCCGCCGGGATCACTCTCGGCATGGACGAGCTGTACAAGTAAGTCGACCTGTGCCTTCTA
GTTGCCAGCCATCTGTTGTTTGCCCCTCCCCCGTGCCTTCCTTGACCCTGGAAGGTGCCACTCCCACTGT
CCTTTCCTAATAAAATGAGGAAATTGCATCTCTGTAACTACGAGGGACCAGCCAAGATCGAGGTGGACCT
GGTAACACACAGTGACCCACCTCGTGCTCATGCCCACAGTCTGGTGGGCAAGCAATGCTCGGAGCTGGGG
ATCTGCGCCGTTTCTGTGGGGCCCAAGGACATGACTGCCCAGTAGGTGCCCTCTACGCCTGGCCCCCACT
GGTATGCCCGTCTGCCAGTCCCAGGCCCCAGCCCACCTCCATGAGCTTAGCATCTGACCAAGGGGAAAGA
TGTAGGTTGGCCCCAAACCCAAGGGCCTAAGTAGAAACTCCAATGGCTTCCTTGAGGAAGTAAGGCTGAG
CTGAGCCCTGGCAATGGGAAAGGTGCCTCAGGAAGAAAGAACTGCATGGCCAAAGGCCTCCGATTCTCTC
TTCTCAGATTTAACAACCTGGGTGTCCTGCATGTGACTAAGAAGAACATGCGGCCGCATCGGAAAGAACA
TGTGAGCAAAAGGCCAGCAAAAGGCCAGGAACCGTAAAAAGGCCGCGTTGCTGGCGTTTTTCCATAGGCT
CCGCCCCCCTGACGAGCATCACAAAAATCGACGCTCAAGTCAGAGGTGGCGAAACCCGACAGGACTATAA
AGATACCAGGCGTTTCCCCCTGGAAGCTCCCTCGTGCGCTCTCCTGTTCCGACCCTGCCGCTTACCGGAT
ACCTGTCCGCCTTTCTCCCTTCGGGAAGCGTGGCGCTTTCTCATAGCTCACGCTGTAGGTATCTCAGTTC
GGTGTAGGTCGTTCGCTCCAAGCTGGGCTGTGTGCACGAACCCCCCGTTCAGCCCGACCGCTGCGCCTTA
TCCGGTAACTATCGTCTTGAGTCCAACCCGGTAAGACACGACTTATCGCCACTGGCAGCAGCCACTGGTA
ACAGGATTAGCAGAGCGAGGTATGTAGGCGGTGCTACAGAGTTCTTGAAGTGGTGGCCTAACTACGGCTA
CACTAGAAGAACAGTATTTGGTATCTGCGCTCTGCTGAAGCCAGTTACCTTCGGAAAAAGAGTTGGTAGC
TCTTGATCCGGCAAACAAACCACCGCTGGTAGCGGTGGTTTTTTTGTTTGCAAGCAGCAGATTACGCGCA
GAAAAAAAGGATCTCAAGAAGATCCTTTGATCTTTTCTACGGGGTCTGACGCTCAGTGGAACGAAAACTC
ACGTTAAGGGATTTTGGTCATGAGATTATCAAAAAGGATCTTCACCTAGATCCTTTTAAATTAAAAATGA
AGTTTTAAATCAATCTAAAGTATATATGAGTAAACTTGGTCTGACAGTTACCAATGCTTAATCAGTGAGG
CACCTATCTCAGCGATCTGTCTATTTCGTTCATCCATAGTTGCCTGACTCCCCGTCGTGTAGATAACTAC
GATACGGGAGGGCTTACCATCTGGCCCCAGTGCTGCAATGATACCGCGAGACCCACGCTCACCGGCTCCA
GATTTATCAGCAATAAACCAGCCAGCCGGAAGGGCCGAGCGCAGAAGTGGTCCTGCAACTTTATCCGCCT
CCATCCAGTCTATTAATTGTTGCCGGGAAGCTAGAGTAAGTAGTTCGCCAGTTAATAGTTTGCGCAACGT
TGTTGCCATTGCTACAGGCATCGTGGTGTCACGCTCGTCGTTTGGTATGGCTTCATTCAGCTCCGGTTCC
CAACGATCAAGGCGAGTTACATGATCCCCCATGTTGTGCAAAAAAGCGGTTAGCTCCTTCGGTCCTCCGA
TCGTTGTCAGAAGTAAGTTGGCCGCAGTGTTATCACTCATGGTTATGGCAGCACTGCATAATTCTCTTAC
TGTCATGCCATCCGTAAGATGCTTTTCTGTGACTGGTGAGTACTCAACCAAGTCATTCTGAGAATAGTGT
ATGCGGCGACCGAGTTGCTCTTGCCCGGCGTCAATACGGGATAATACCGCGCCACATAGCAGAACTTTAA
AAGTGCTCATCATTGGAAAACGTTCTTCGGGGCGAAAACTCTCAAGGATCTTACCGCTGTTGAGATCCAG
TTCGATGTAACCCACTCGTGCACCCAACTGATCTTCAGCATCTTTTACTTTCACCAGCGTTTCTGGGTGA
GCAAAAACAGGAAGGCAAAATGCCGCAAAAAAGGGAATAAGGGCGACACGGAAATGTTGAATACTCATAC
TCTTCCTTTTTCAATATTATTGAAGCATTTATCAGGGTTATTGTCTCATGAGCGGATACATATTTGAATG
TATTTAGAAAAATAAACAAATAGGGGTTCCGCGCACATTTCCCCGAAAAGTGCCACCTGACGTC
Features (pLannotate 1.2.2; 8 found; start..end, strand, type, name):
    277..381     +  CDS            Nfkb2 (fragment): NFKB2_MOUSE - Experimental evidence at protein level: Swiss-Prot protein existence level 1. NF-kappa-B is a pleiotropic transcription factor present in almost all cell types and is the endpoint of a series of signal transduction events that are initiated by a vast array of stimuli related to many biological processes such as inflammation, immunity, differentiation, cell growth, tumorigenesis and apoptosis. NF-kappa-B is a homo- or heterodimeric complex formed by the Rel-like domain- containing proteins RELA/p65, RELB, NFKB1/p105, NFKB1/p50, REL and NFKB2/p52. The dimers bind at kappa-B sites i
    481..991     +  promoter       hPGK promoter: human phosphoglycerate kinase 1 promoter
   1013..1732    +  CDS            EGFP: the original enhanced GFP (Yang et al., 1996) mammalian codon-optimized
   1739..1850    +  polyA_signal   bGH poly(A) signal: bovine growth hormone polyadenylation signal
   1850..2002    +  CDS            NFKB2 (fragment): NFKB2_CHICK - Experimental evidence at protein level: Swiss-Prot protein existence level 1. NF-kappa-B is a pleiotropic transcription factor present in almost all cell types and is the endpoint of a series of signal transduction events that are initiated by a vast array of stimuli related to many biological processes such as inflammation, immunity, differentiation, cell growth, tumorigenesis and apoptosis. NF-kappa-B is a homo- or heterodimeric complex formed by the Rel-like domain- containing proteins RELA/p65, RELB, NFKB1/p105, NFKB1/p50, REL and NFKB2/p52. The dimers bind at kappa-B sites i
   2369..2957    -  rep_origin     ori: high-copy-number ColE1/pMB1/pBR322/pUC origin of replication
   3128..3988    -  CDS            AmpR: β-lactamase; bla; confers resistance to ampicillin, carbenicillin, and related antibiotics
   3989..4093    -  promoter       AmpR promoter: bla
