[The description below was written by a language model from this plasmid's Addgene catalogue record and pLannotate feature annotations shown in this document.]
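Description:
pUCmini-NFKB2-PGK-EGFP is a compact (about 4.1 kb) homology-directed repair donor plasmid built on the pUC-mini backbone, intended for CRISPR-based disruption of the NFKB2 gene in mammalian cells. It is propagated in E. coli through a high-copy ColE1/pUC-type origin of replication and selected with ampicillin via the β-lactamase gene driven by its own bla promoter. The plasmid carries no Cas9 or guide RNA elements in the annotated features, so the nuclease components must be supplied separately.

The payload is an EGFP reporter cassette consisting of the human phosphoglycerate kinase 1 (PGK) promoter, the mammalian codon-optimized EGFP coding sequence and a bovine growth hormone polyadenylation signal. According to the record, it was cloned between BamHI and SalI sites. This cassette is flanked on both sides by sequence containing short NFKB2 coding fragments, which is consistent with genomic homology arms spanning exonic segments of the locus. The automated annotation matched these fragments to mouse and chicken NFKB2 proteins, most likely reflecting conservation of the protein rather than the true source. The record does not state the species of the arms, their exact boundaries or the targeted exon.

When a nuclease cuts the NFKB2 locus, the arms should direct insertion of the PGK-EGFP-polyA cassette into the gene, interrupting the coding sequence and producing a knockout. Constitutive EGFP expression then marks correctly edited cells for identification or sorting. The associated publication concerns non-canonical NF-κB signaling in the FOXP3-dependent regulatory T cell program, suggesting use in that context.
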