Addgene plasmid #204020: pUCmini-NFKB2-PGK-EGFP
Purpose: Homologous donor template for NFKB2 knockout expressing EGFP
Depositing lab: Yohei Sato. Depositing organization: Jikei University. Publication: Non-canonical NFKB signaling endows suppressive function through FOXP3-dependent regulatory T cell program. Sato Y, Osada E, Manome Y. Heliyon. 2023 Nov 26;9(12):e22911. doi: 10.1016/j.heliyon.2023.e22911. eCollection 2023 Dec. PubMed 38125410.
Backbone
  Vector backbone: pUC-mini
  Vector type: Mammalian Expression, CRISPR
Growth in bacteria
  Bacterial resistance: Ampicillin, 100 μg/mL
  Growth temperature: 37°C
  Growth strain: DH5alpha
  Copy number: Unknown
Gene/Insert
  Gene/Insert name: EGFP
  Promoter: PGK
  Cloning method: Restriction Enzyme; 5′ cloning site BamHI (unknown if destroyed); 3′ cloning site SalI (unknown if destroyed)
  Sequencing primers: 5′ atggtgagcaagggcgaggagctg
Terms and licenses: Academic/Nonprofit Terms; Industry Terms: Not Available to Industry
How to cite: pUCmini-NFKB2-PGK-EGFP was a gift from Yohei Sato (Addgene plasmid # 204020 ; http://n2t.net/addgene:204020 ; RRID:Addgene_204020)
